Addgene plasmid #101431: pDONR221-FOXH1
Purpose: Donor Vector containing FOXH1 transcription factor, part of the Human TFome Collection
Depositing lab: George Church. Depositing organization: Harvard Medical School. Publication: A comprehensive library of human transcription factors for cell fate engineering. Ng AHM, Khoshakhlagh P, Rojo Arias JE, Pasquini G, Wang K, Swiersy A, Shipman SL, Appleton E, Kiaee K, Kohman RE, Vernet A, Dysart M, Leeper K, Saylor W, Huang JY, Graveline A, Taipale J, Hill DE, Vidal M, Melero-Martin JM, Busskamp V, Church GM. Nat Biotechnol. 2021 Apr;39(4):510-519. doi: 10.1038/s41587-020-0742-6. Epub 2020 Nov 30. PubMed 33257861.
Backbone
  Vector backbone: pDONR221
  Backbone manufacturer: Invitrogen
  Vector type: Gateway shuttling vector
Growth in bacteria
  Bacterial resistance: Kanamycin, 50 μg/mL
  Growth temperature: 37°C
  Growth strain: DH5alpha
  Copy number: High Copy
Gene/Insert
  Gene/Insert name: FOXH1 (alt name: O75593 (Uniprot ID))
  Species: H. sapiens (human)
  Mutation: Last nucleotide of stop codon removed to allow for Gateway C-terminal fusions
  Entrez Gene: FOXH1 (a.k.a. FAST-1, FAST1)
  Cloning method: Gateway Cloning
  Sequencing primers: 5′ M13F(-21); 3′ M13R
Terms and licenses: Academic/Nonprofit Terms; Industry Terms: Not Available to Industry
Depositor comments: Harvard generated by gene synthesis
How to cite: pDONR221-FOXH1 was a gift from George Church (Addgene plasmid # 101431 ; http://n2t.net/addgene:101431 ; RRID:Addgene_101431)
