[The description below was written by a language model from this plasmid's Addgene catalogue record and pLannotate feature annotations shown in this document.]
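Description:
pDONR221-FOXH1 is a Gateway entry clone built on the Invitrogen pDONR221 backbone, carrying the human transcription factor FOXH1 (also known as FAST1) as part of the Human TFome Collection. It is a small bacterial plasmid of about 3.6 kb, maintained in E. coli at high copy through a ColE1/pUC-type origin and selected with kanamycin via an aph(3')-Ia aminoglycoside phosphotransferase gene. It is a shuttling vector rather than an expression vector. The annotation shows no eukaryotic promoter, and the only promoter listed is a T7 promoter lying outside the attL2 site and oriented back toward the insert.

The FOXH1 open reading frame, made by gene synthesis, sits between attL1 and attL2 sites. These are the recombination sites that result when an ORF is captured in a pDONR vector, and they are the substrates for LR Clonase. An LR reaction transfers the ORF directionally into any attR-containing destination vector, which then supplies the promoter, tags and selection appropriate to the host. The last nucleotide of the stop codon has been removed so the reading frame stays open through attL2, allowing C-terminal fusions encoded by the destination vector. rrnB T1 and T2 terminators upstream of attL1 insulate the insert from read-through transcription, and the short lacI and lacZα fragments annotated nearby appear to be backbone remnants.

FOXH1 is a transcriptional activator that forms a complex with SMAD2 and SMAD4 to mediate TGF-beta/activin-responsive transcription, for example at the goosecoid promoter. The clone serves as a source of the ORF for building expression constructs, in keeping with the collection's focus on transcription factor-driven cell fate engineering.
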