Features (pLannotate 1.2.2; 10 found; start..end, strand, type, name):
      1..1095    +  CDS            FOXH1: FOXH1_HUMAN - Also known as FAST1, FAST2. Experimental evidence at protein level: Swiss-Prot protein existence level 1. Transcriptional activator. Recognizes and binds to the DNA sequence 5'-TGT[GT][GT]ATT-3'. Required for induction of the goosecoid (GSC) promoter by TGF-beta or activin signaling. Forms a transcriptionally active complex containing FOXH1/SMAD2/SMAD4 on a site on the GSC promoter called TARE (TGF-beta/activin response element). From Homo sapiens (Human).
   1097..1196    -  protein_bind   attL2: mutant version of attL; recombination site for the Gateway® LR reaction LR Clonase™
   1214..1232    -  promoter       T7 promoter: promoter for bacteriophage T7 RNA polymerase
   1366..2175    +  CDS            KanR: aminoglycoside phosphotransferase; aph(3')-Ia; confers resistance to kanamycin in bacteria or G418 (Geneticin®) in eukaryotes
   2322..2910    +  rep_origin     ori: high-copy-number ColE1/pMB1/pBR322/pUC origin of replication
   3093..3185    +  CDS            lacI (fragment): lac repressor; lacI; The lac repressor binds to the lac operator to inhibit transcription in E. coli. This inhibition can be relieved by adding lactose or isopropyl-β-D-thiogalactopyranoside (IPTG).
   3240..3267    -  terminator     rrnB T2 terminator: transcription terminator T2 from the E. coli rrnB gene
   3399..3442    +  terminator     rrnB T1 terminator: Escherichia coli rrnB; transcription terminator T1 from the E. coli rrnB gene
   3489..3525    -  CDS            lacZα (fragment): LacZα fragment of β-galactosidase; lacZ fragment
   3541..3640    +  protein_bind   attL1: mutant version of attL; recombination site for the Gateway® LR reaction LR Clonase™
>Addgene plasmid #101431 | pDONR221-FOXH1 | depositor full sequence | sequence record 191323 | Full Sequence
ATGGGCCCCTGTAGCGGCAGCAGACTTGGCCCCCCCGAAGCCGAAAGCCCTTCTCAGCCTCCCAAGAGAA
GAAAGAAGAGATATCTGAGACATGATAAGCCTCCCTACACATACCTGGCTATGATCGCCCTGGTGATTCA
GGCAGCTCCATCTAGAAGACTGAAGCTGGCCCAGATCATCAGACAGGTGCAGGCCGTGTTCCCCTTCTTC
AGAGAGGATTACGAGGGCTGGAAGGACAGCATCAGGCACAACCTGAGCTCTAACAGATGCTTCAGAAAGG
TGCCTAAGGATCCCGCCAAGCCTCAGGCTAAGGGCAATTTTTGGGCCGTGGATGTGTCTCTGATTCCTGC
TGAGGCTCTCAGACTGCAGAATACCGCCCTGTGTAGAAGATGGCAGAATGGAGGCGCTAGAGGCGCTTTT
GCTAAAGACCTGGGACCCTATGTGCTGCATGGAAGACCTTATAGACCCCCTTCACCACCTCCACCTCCTA
GCGAAGGCTTCAGCATCAAGTCTCTGTTAGGAGGATCTGGAGAAGGCGCTCCTTGGCCTGGATTAGCTCC
ACAGTCATCTCCAGTGCCTGCTGGAACCGGCAATAGCGGAGAAGAAGCTGTTCCTACACCTCCTCTTCCC
TCTTCTGAGAGGCCACTTTGGCCTTTGTGCCCTCTTCCTGGACCTACAAGAGTGGAGGGAGAAACAGTGC
AGGGAGGAGCTATCGGACCTTCTACCCTGTCTCCTGAACCTAGAGCTTGGCCTCTGCATCTTTTACAGGG
AACAGCCGTTCCTGGAGGAAGGAGCTCTGGAGGACACAGAGCCTCTCTTTGGGGACAGCTGCCTACCTCT
TATCTGCCTATCTACACACCCAATGTGGTGATGCCTCTGGCTCCTCCTCCTACATCTTGCCCCCAGTGTC
CTTCTACATCTCCTGCTTATTGGGGAGTGGCTCCTGAAACCAGAGGACCTCCTGGACTGCTTTGCGATCT
GGATGCCCTTTTCCAGGGCGTGCCTCCTAATAAGAGCATCTATGACGTGTGGGTGTCTCATCCTAGAGAT
CTGGCTGCTCCCGGACCTGGCTGGCTTCTGTCTTGGTGTAGCCTGTACCCAGCTTTCTTGTACAAAGTTG
GCATTATAAGAAAGCATTGCTTATCAATTTGTTGCAACGAACAGGTCACTATCAGTCAAAATAAAATCAT
TATTTGCCATCCAGCTGATATCCCCTATAGTGAGTCGTATTACATGGTCATAGCTGTTTCCTGGCAGCTC
TGGCCCGTGTCTCAAAATCTCTGATGTTACATTGCACAAGATAAAAATATATCATCATGAACAATAAAAC
TGTCTGCTTACATAAACAGTAATACAAGGGGTGTTATGAGCCATATTCAACGGGAAACGTCGAGGCCGCG
ATTAAATTCCAACATGGATGCTGATTTATATGGGTATAAATGGGCTCGCGATAATGTCGGGCAATCAGGT
GCGACAATCTATCGCTTGTATGGGAAGCCCGATGCGCCAGAGTTGTTTCTGAAACATGGCAAAGGTAGCG
TTGCCAATGATGTTACAGATGAGATGGTCAGACTAAACTGGCTGACGGAATTTATGCCTCTTCCGACCAT
CAAGCATTTTATCCGTACTCCTGATGATGCATGGTTACTCACCACTGCGATCCCCGGAAAAACAGCATTC
CAGGTATTAGAAGAATATCCTGATTCAGGTGAAAATATTGTTGATGCGCTGGCAGTGTTCCTGCGCCGGT
TGCATTCGATTCCTGTTTGTAATTGTCCTTTTAACAGCGATCGCGTATTTCGTCTCGCTCAGGCGCAATC
ACGAATGAATAACGGTTTGGTTGATGCGAGTGATTTTGATGACGAGCGTAATGGCTGGCCTGTTGAACAA
GTCTGGAAAGAAATGCATAAACTTTTGCCATTCTCACCGGATTCAGTCGTCACTCATGGTGATTTCTCAC
TTGATAACCTTATTTTTGACGAGGGGAAATTAATAGGTTGTATTGATGTTGGACGAGTCGGAATCGCAGA
CCGATACCAGGATCTTGCCATCCTATGGAACTGCCTCGGTGAGTTTTCTCCTTCATTACAGAAACGGCTT
TTTCAAAAATATGGTATTGATAATCCTGATATGAATAAATTGCAGTTTCATTTGATGCTCGATGAGTTTT
TCTAATCAGAATTGGTTAATTGGTTGTAACACTGGCAGAGCATTACGCTGACTTGACGGGACGGCGCAAG
CTCATGACCAAAATCCCTTAACGTGAGTTACGCGTCGTTCCACTGAGCGTCAGACCCCGTAGAAAAGATC
AAAGGATCTTCTTGAGATCCTTTTTTTCTGCGCGTAATCTGCTGCTTGCAAACAAAAAAACCACCGCTAC
CAGCGGTGGTTTGTTTGCCGGATCAAGAGCTACCAACTCTTTTTCCGAAGGTAACTGGCTTCAGCAGAGC
GCAGATACCAAATACTGTTCTTCTAGTGTAGCCGTAGTTAGGCCACCACTTCAAGAACTCTGTAGCACCG
CCTACATACCTCGCTCTGCTAATCCTGTTACCAGTGGCTGCTGCCAGTGGCGATAAGTCGTGTCTTACCG
GGTTGGACTCAAGACGATAGTTACCGGATAAGGCGCAGCGGTCGGGCTGAACGGGGGGTTCGTGCACACA
GCCCAGCTTGGAGCGAACGACCTACACCGAACTGAGATACCTACAGCGTGAGCTATGAGAAAGCGCCACG
CTTCCCGAAGGGAGAAAGGCGGACAGGTATCCGGTAAGCGGCAGGGTCGGAACAGGAGAGCGCACGAGGG
AGCTTCCAGGGGGAAACGCCTGGTATCTTTATAGTCCTGTCGGGTTTCGCCACCTCTGACTTGAGCGTCG
ATTTTTGTGATGCTCGTCAGGGGGGCGGAGCCTATGGAAAAACGCCAGCAACGCGGCCTTTTTACGGTTC
CTGGCCTTTTGCTGGCCTTTTGCTCACATGTTCTTTCCTGCGTTATCCCCTGATTCTGTGGATAACCGTA
TTACCGCCTTTGAGTGAGCTGATACCGCTCGCCGCAGCCGAACGACCGAGCGCAGCGAGTCAGTGAGCGA
GGAAGCGGAAGAGCGCCCAATACGCAAACCGCCTCTCCCCGCGCGTTGGCCGATTCATTAATGCAGCTGG
CACGACAGGTTTCCCGACTGGAAAGCGGGCAGTGAGCGCAACGCAATTAATACGCGTACCGCTAGCCAGG
AAGAGTTTGTAGAAACGCAAAAAGGCCATCCGTCAGGATGGCCTTCTGCTTAGTTTGATGCCTGGCAGTT
TATGGCGGGCGTCCTGCCCGCCACCCTCCGGGCCGTTGCTTCACAACGTTCAAATCCGCTCCCGGCGGAT
TTGTCCTACTCAGGAGAGCGTTCACCGACAAACAACAGATAAAACGAAAGGCCCAGTCTTCCGACTGAGC
CTTTCGTTTTATTTGATGCCTGGCAGTTCCCTACTCTCGCGTTAACGCTAGCATGGATGTTTTCCCAGTC
ACGACGTTGTAAAACGACGGCCAGTCTTAAGCTCGGGCCCCAAATAATGATTTTATTTTGACTGATAGTG
ACCTGTTCGTTGCAACAAATTGATGAGCAATGCTTTTTTATAATGCCAACTTTGTACAAAAAAGCAGGCT
TA
