>Addgene plasmid #101431 | pDONR221-FOXH1 | depositor partial sequence | sequence record 191324 | insert
ATGGGCCCCTGTAGCGGCAGCAGACTTGGCCCCCCCGAAGCCGAAAGCCCTTCTCAGCCTCCCAAGAGAA
GAAAGAAGAGATATCTGAGACATGATAAGCCTCCCTACACATACCTGGCTATGATCGCCCTGGTGATTCA
GGCAGCTCCATCTAGAAGACTGAAGCTGGCCCAGATCATCAGACAGGTGCAGGCCGTGTTCCCCTTCTTC
AGAGAGGATTACGAGGGCTGGAAGGACAGCATCAGGCACAACCTGAGCTCTAACAGATGCTTCAGAAAGG
TGCCTAAGGATCCCGCCAAGCCTCAGGCTAAGGGCAATTTTTGGGCCGTGGATGTGTCTCTGATTCCTGC
TGAGGCTCTCAGACTGCAGAATACCGCCCTGTGTAGAAGATGGCAGAATGGAGGCGCTAGAGGCGCTTTT
GCTAAAGACCTGGGACCCTATGTGCTGCATGGAAGACCTTATAGACCCCCTTCACCACCTCCACCTCCTA
GCGAAGGCTTCAGCATCAAGTCTCTGTTAGGAGGATCTGGAGAAGGCGCTCCTTGGCCTGGATTAGCTCC
ACAGTCATCTCCAGTGCCTGCTGGAACCGGCAATAGCGGAGAAGAAGCTGTTCCTACACCTCCTCTTCCC
TCTTCTGAGAGGCCACTTTGGCCTTTGTGCCCTCTTCCTGGACCTACAAGAGTGGAGGGAGAAACAGTGC
AGGGAGGAGCTATCGGACCTTCTACCCTGTCTCCTGAACCTAGAGCTTGGCCTCTGCATCTTTTACAGGG
AACAGCCGTTCCTGGAGGAAGGAGCTCTGGAGGACACAGAGCCTCTCTTTGGGGACAGCTGCCTACCTCT
TATCTGCCTATCTACACACCCAATGTGGTGATGCCTCTGGCTCCTCCTCCTACATCTTGCCCCCAGTGTC
CTTCTACATCTCCTGCTTATTGGGGAGTGGCTCCTGAAACCAGAGGACCTCCTGGACTGCTTTGCGATCT
GGATGCCCTTTTCCAGGGCGTGCCTCCTAATAAGAGCATCTATGACGTGTGGGTGTCTCATCCTAGAGAT
CTGGCTGCTCCCGGACCTGGCTGGCTTCTGTCTTGGTGTAGCCTG
